>Addgene plasmid #115398 | AAEL003473 MIP R | addgene full sequence | sequence record 220962 | Addgene NGS Result
GTGTGTCAGTTAGGGTGTGGAAAGTCCCCAGGCTCCCCAGCAGGCAGAAGTATGCAAAGCATGCATCTCA
ATTAGTCAGCAACCAGGTGTGGAAAGTCCCCAGGCTCCCCAGCAGGCAGAAGTATGCAAAGCATGCATCT
CAATTAGTCAGCAACCATAGTCCCGCCCCTAACTCCGCCCATCCCGCCCCTAACTCCGCCCAGTTCCGCC
CATTCTCCGCCCCATGGCTGACTAATTTTTTTTATTTATGCAGAGGCCGAGGCCGCCTCGGCCTCTGAGC
TATTCCAGAAGTAGTGAGGAGGCTTTTTTGGAGGCCTAGGCTTTTGCAAAAAGCTCCTCGATCGAGGGGC
TCGCATCTCTCCTTCACGCGCCCGCCGCCCTACCTGAGGCCGCCATCCACGCCGGTTGAGTCGCGTTCTG
CCGCCTCCCGCCTGTGGTGCCTCCTGAACTGCGTCCGCCGTCTAGGTAAGTTTAAAGCTCAGGTCGAGAC
CGGGCCTTTGTCCGGCGCTCCCTTGGAGCCTACCTAGACTCAGCCGGCTCTCCACGCTTTGCCTGACCCT
GCTTGCTCAACTCTACGTCTTTGTTTCGTTTTCTGTTCTGCGCCGTTACAGATCCAAGCTCTGAAAAACC
AGAAAGTTAACTGGTAAGTTTAGTCTTTTTGTCTTTTATTTCAGGTCCCGGATCCGGTGGTGGTGCAAAT
CAAAGAACTGCTCCTCAGTGGATGTTGCCTTTACTTCTAGGCCTGTACGGAAGTGTTACTTCTGCTCTAA
AAGCTGCGGAATTCCGGAATTTCCTCGAGATGTTGGACCCAGGGGGTAAAAGAGAGTCAATTTTCGGTTC
GGACTTTTTGCCACCGGACGATGTCATTAACGGAAGCATCCCGGACCGGGTGTACGGCAGTGTCATCTTT
CAGGAATCTGCTGGCAGTGCACGAGACTACGGTGGCGCAGAAGAGTTTTCCCTGCTGGAGACCCTGTTCA
ACAACTACACCGCCGAAGTTGCCAACGTGTCAACGACGGAAGTTCCCTACACACCGTACGTGCGGAGACC
GGAAACCTACATCGTGCCGATTCTGTTCGCTGCTATATTTATCGTTGGTGTGCTGGGCAACGGAACGCTC
ATCATCGTGTTCCTGCGACATCGAGCCATGCGAAATGTACCCAACACATATATATTATCCTTAGCGCTGG
CAGACTTGCTGCTCATAGTGACAACTGTTCCATTTACGTCAATTCTCTACACGGTGGACTCATGGCCCTG
GGGTAGCTTACTCTGCACTTCGTCCGAGTTCATCAAGGACGTCTCAATCGGGGTGTCAGTATTCACGCTG
ACCGCTCTTTCCGGCGATCGGTTCTTCGCCATAGTTGATCCATTGCGAAAGTTCCACGCTCATGGTGGCG
GACGGAAAGCAACGCGGATGACCATCACCATTGCCGTCCTGATATGGATACTGGCGATTATTTTCGCCAT
TCCTGCCATCCTGGGGTCGCATATCAGGACGGAAAAAGTGAACAAGGACGTTACGATTGACTTTTGCTAC
CCATTTCCGGGCAAGTGGGGCCCGGAATATGCCCGCGGTGTCGTACTCGGAAAGTTTCTGGCCTACTACG
CGGTGCCACTGTGCATAATAGCAATTTTCTACGCGCTGATAGCCCGCCATCTGATACACAGTGCCAAACA
TGTGCCTGGGGAAACGCAAGGAACGGTGCGGCAGGTCAAAGCGAGGCGAAAAGTTGCCGTCACTGTGCTA
GCGTTTGTCGTTATATTTGGGATCTGCTTCCTGCCCTCACATCTCTTCATGCTGTGGTTTTACTACAACC
CAAATTCCCAGGAAGACTATAATCACTTTTGGCACGTATTGCGGATAGTGGGCTTTTGTTTGTCATTTGC
CAACAGTTGTGCCAATCCGGTTGCGTTGTATTGCGTGAGTGGAGCGTTCCGCAAGCATTTCAATAGGTAT
TTGCTGTGTGAGGGATCTTCCAGTGCTCGACGGCGCCGTGGGGATAACCTGGGCCACCGGGACACATCAA
TGACGAGCACCATGTCCAGGCGGTATCCTAGCAAACGGATTGGAACGCAATCAGTCAGAGTGTAAGCGGC
CGCTAGACTAGTCTAGAGAAAAAACCTCCCACACCTCCCCCTGAACCTGAAACATAAAATGAATGCAATT
GTTGTTGTTAACTTGTTTATTGCAGCTTATAATGGTTACAAATAAAGCAATAGCATCACAAATTTCACAA
ATAAAGCATTTTTTTCACTGCATTCTAGTTGTGGTTTGTCCAAACTCATCAATGTATCTTATCATGTCTG
GATCCCCGGGTACCGAGCTCGAATTAATTCCTCTTCCGCTTCCTCGCTCACTGACTCGCTGCGCTCGGTC
GTTCGGCTGCGGCGAGCGGTATCAGCTCACTCAAAGGCGGTAATACGGTTATCCACAGAATCAGGGGATA
ACGCAGGAAAGAACATGTGAGCAAAAGGCCAGCAAAAGGCCAGGAACCGTAAAAAGGCCGCGTTGCTGGC
GTTTTTCCATAGGCTCCGCCCCCCTGACGAGCATCACAAAAATCGACGCTCAAGTCAGAGGTGGCGAAAC
CCGACAGGACTATAAAGATACCAGGCGTTTCCCCCTGGAAGCTCCCTCGTGCGCTCTCCTGTTCCGACCC
TGCCGCTTACCGGATACCTGTCCGCCTTTCTCCCTTCGGGAAGCGTGGCGCTTTCTCATAGCTCACGCTG
TAGGTATCTCAGTTCGGTGTAGGTCGTTCGCTCCAAGCTGGGCTGTGTGCACGAACCCCCCGTTCAGCCC
GACCGCTGCGCCTTATCCGGTAACTATCGTCTTGAGTCCAACCCGGTAAGACACGACTTATCGCCACTGG
CAGCAGCCACTGGTAACAGGATTAGCAGAGCGAGGTATGTAGGCGGTGCTACAGAGTTCTTGAAGTGGTG
GCCTAACTACGGCTACACTAGAAGAACAGTATTTGGTATCTGCGCTCTGCTGAAGCCAGTTACCTTCGGA
AAAAGAGTTGGTAGCTCTTGATCCGGCAAACAAACCACCGCTGGTAGCGGTGGTTTTTTTGTTTGCAAGC
AGCAGATTACGCGCAGAAAAAAAGGATCTCAAGAAGATCCTTTGATCTTTTCTACGGGGTCTGACGCTCA
GTGGAACGAAAACTCACGTTAAGGGATTTTGGTCATGAGATTATCAAAAAGGATCTTCACCTAGATCCTT
TTAAATTAAAAATGAAGTTTTAAATCAATCTAAAGTATATATGAGTAAACTTGGTCTGACAGTTACCAAT
GCTTAATCAGTGAGGCACCTATCTCAGCGATCTGTCTATTTCGTTCATCCATAGTTGCCTGACTCCCCGT
CGTGTAGATAACTACGATACGGGAGGGCTTACCATCTGGCCCCAGTGCTGCAATGATACCGCGAGACCCA
CGCTCACCGGCTCCAGATTTATCAGCAATAAACCAGCCAGCCGGAAGGGCCGAGCGCAGAAGTGGTCCTG
CAACTTTATCCGCCTCCATCCAGTCTATTAATTGTTGCCGGGAAGCTAGAGTAAGTAGTTCGCCAGTTAA
TAGTTTGCGCAACGTTGTTGCCATTGCTACAGGCATCGTGGTGTCACGCTCGTCGTTTGGTATGGCTTCA
TTCAGCTCCGGTTCCCAACGATCAAGGCGAGTTACATGATCCCCCATGTTGTGCAAAAAAGCGGTTAGCT
CCTTCGGTCCTCCGATCGTTGTCAGAAGTAAGTTGGCCGCAGTGTTATCACTCATGGTTATGGCAGCACT
GCATAATTCTCTTACTGTCATGCCATCCGTAAGATGCTTTTCTGTGACTGGTGAGTACTCAACCAAGTCA
TTCTGAGAATAGTGTATGCGGCGACCGAGTTGCTCTTGCCCGGCGTCAATACGGGATAATACCGCGCCAC
ATAGCAGAACTTTAAAAGTGCTCATCATTGGAAAACGTTCTTCGGGGCGAAAACTCTCAAGGATCTTACC
GCTGTTGAGATCCAGTTCGATGTAACCCACTCGTGCACCCAACTGATCTTCAGCATCTTTTACTTTCACC
AGCGTTTCTGGGTGAGCAAAAACAGGAAGGCAAAATGCCGCAAAAAAGGGAATAAGGGCGACACGGAAAT
GTTGAATACTCATACTCTTCCTTTTTCAATATTATTGAAGCATTTATCAGGGTTATTGTCTCATGAGCGG
ATACATATTTGAATGTATTTAGAAAAATAAACAAATAGGGGTTCCGCGCACATTTCCCCGAAAAGTGCCA
CCTGCAAGCTTGGCTGTGGAAT
Features (pLannotate 1.2.2; 8 found; start..end, strand, type, name):
      1..330     +  promoter       SV40 promoter: SV40 enhancer and early promoter
    346..614     +  LTR            5' LTR (truncated): truncated 5' long terminal repeat (LTR) from human T-cell leukemia virus (HTLV) type 1
    644..740     +  intron         SV40 intron: modified SV40 intron with splice donor and acceptor sites
    935..2083    +  CDS            CCHa1-R (fragment): CCH1R_DROME - Experimental evidence at transcript level: Swiss-Prot protein existence level 2. Receptor for the neuropeptide CCHamide-1 (PubMed:21110953, PubMed:23293632). Plays a role in the modulation of starvation-induced olfactory behavior where starved flies show increased responsiveness to food odorants, repellants and pheromones (PubMed:24067446). From Drosophila melanogaster (Fruit fly).
   2180..2314    +  polyA_signal   SV40 poly(A) signal: SV40 polyadenylation signal
   2524..3112    -  rep_origin     ori: high-copy-number ColE1/pMB1/pBR322/pUC origin of replication
   3283..4143    -  CDS            AmpR: β-lactamase; bla; confers resistance to ampicillin, carbenicillin, and related antibiotics
   4144..4248    -  promoter       AmpR promoter: bla
