[The description below was written by a language model from this plasmid's Addgene catalogue record and pLannotate feature annotations shown in this document.]
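Description:
AAEL003473 MIP R is a mammalian expression plasmid built on the pME18s backbone that carries the coding sequence of an Aedes aegypti neuropeptide receptor, the product of gene AAEL003473 (also recorded as GPRGRP1). It is propagated in E. coli as a high-copy plasmid through a ColE1/pUC-type origin and is selected with ampicillin via a β-lactamase gene driven by its own bla promoter. The annotated 4.3 kb sequence contains no mammalian selection marker, so the design suits transient transfection.

The expression cassette uses the composite promoter arrangement typical of pME18s. The SV40 enhancer and early promoter is followed by a truncated HTLV-1 5' LTR segment and a modified SV40 intron with splice donor and acceptor sites. Together these elements promote strong transcription and efficient processing of the message in mammalian cells. The receptor open reading frame follows, and an SV40 polyadenylation signal terminates the transcript. No epitope tags or reporters are annotated.

The automated annotation labels the insert as a fragment resembling the Drosophila CCHamide-1 receptor, whereas the catalogue name calls it a MIP receptor. This label reflects sequence similarity to a fly homologue rather than the actual source species, and the record does not settle which ligand the receptor responds to. The record also lists Gateway as the cloning method, while the depositor comment says the coding sequence was inserted using NotI and XhoI sites.

The stated purpose is heterologous expression of the mosquito receptor in mammalian cells. The associated publication concerns small-molecule agonists of an Ae. aegypti neuropeptide Y receptor that block mosquito biting, but the record does not describe the specific role this receptor played in that work.
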