Addgene plasmid #115398: AAEL003473 MIP R
Purpose: Expresses Ae. aegypti receptor in mammalian cells
Depositing lab: Leslie Vosshall. Depositing organization: Rockefeller University. Publication: Small-Molecule Agonists of Ae. aegypti Neuropeptide Y Receptor Block Mosquito Biting. Duvall LB, Ramos-Espiritu L, Barsoum KE, Glickman JF, Vosshall LB. Cell. 2019 Feb 7;176(4):687-701.e5. doi: 10.1016/j.cell.2018.12.004. PubMed 30735632.
Backbone
  Vector backbone: pME18s
  Vector type: Mammalian Expression
Growth in bacteria
  Bacterial resistance: Ampicillin, 100 μg/mL
  Growth temperature: 37°C
  Growth strain: DH5alpha
  Copy number: High Copy
Gene/Insert
  Gene/Insert name: AAEL003473 MIP R
  Species: Aedes aegypti
  Entrez Gene: LOC5578188 (a.k.a. AaeL_AAEL003473, AAEL003473, GPRGRP1)
  Cloning method: Gateway Cloning
Terms and licenses: Academic/Nonprofit Terms; Industry Terms: Not Available to Industry
Depositor comments: The neuropeptide CDS was inserted into the pME18s plasmid using NotI and XhoI sites.
How to cite: AAEL003473 MIP R was a gift from Leslie Vosshall (Addgene plasmid # 115398 ; http://n2t.net/addgene:115398 ; RRID:Addgene_115398)
