>Addgene plasmid #115398 | AAEL003473 MIP R | depositor partial sequence | sequence record 217404 | neuropeptide CDS
ATGTTGGACCCAGGGGGTAAAAGAGAGTCAATTTTCGGTTCGGACTTTTTGCCACCGGACGATGTCATTA
ACGGAAGCATCCCGGACCGGGTGTACGGCAGTGTCATCTTTCAGGAATCTGCTGGCAGTGCACGAGACTA
CGGTGGCGCAGAAGAGTTTTCCCTGCTGGAGACCCTGTTCAACAACTACACCGCCGAAGTTGCCAACGTG
TCAACGACGGAAGTTCCCTACACACCGTACGTGCGGAGACCGGAAACCTACATCGTGCCGATTCTGTTCG
CTGCTATATTTATCGTTGGTGTGCTGGGCAACGGAACGCTCATCATCGTGTTCCTGCGACATCGAGCCAT
GCGAAATGTACCCAACACATATATATTATCCTTAGCGCTGGCAGACTTGCTGCTCATAGTGACAACTGTT
CCATTTACGTCAATTCTCTACACGGTGGACTCATGGCCCTGGGGTAGCTTACTCTGCACTTCGTCCGAGT
TCATCAAGGACGTCTCAATCGGGGTGTCAGTATTCACGCTGACCGCTCTTTCCGGCGATCGGTTCTTCGC
CATAGTTGATCCATTGCGAAAGTTCCACGCTCATGGTGGCGGACGGAAAGCAACGCGGATGACCATCACC
ATTGCCGTCCTGATATGGATACTGGCGATTATTTTCGCCATTCCTGCCATCCTGGGGTCGCATATCAGGA
CGGAAAAAGTGAACAAGGACGTTACGATTGACTTTTGCTACCCATTTCCGGGCAAGTGGGGCCCGGAATA
TGCCCGCGGTGTCGTACTCGGAAAGTTTCTGGCCTACTACGCGGTGCCACTGTGCATAATAGCAATTTTC
TACGCGCTGATAGCCCGCCATCTGATACACAGTGCCAAACATGTGCCTGGGGAAACGCAAGGAACGGTGC
GGCAGGTCAAAGCGAGGCGAAAAGTTGCCGTCACTGTGCTAGCGTTTGTCGTTATATTTGGGATCTGCTT
CCTGCCCTCACATCTCTTCATGCTGTGGTTTTACTACAACCCAAATTCCCAGGAAGACTATAATCACTTT
TGGCACGTATTGCGGATAGTGGGCTTTTGTTTGTCATTTGCCAACAGTTGTGCCAATCCGGTTGCGTTGT
ATTGCGTGAGTGGAGCGTTCCGCAAGCATTTCAATAGGTATTTGCTGTGTGAGGGATCTTCCAGTGCTCG
ACGGCGCCGTGGGGATAACCTGGGCCACCGGGACACATCAATGACGAGCACCATGTCCAGGCGGTATCCT
AGCAAACGGATTGGAACGCAATCAGTCAGAGTAAATATCCAAGAAACCACAATCATCATGCTACCGAACG
GAACGAACACCAACGGAAACCATCTGGGTACCAATCAACCGGATAGGGATGAAATCTGTCCCTCGTAA
